Addgene plasmid #136076: pCsB_spacer
Purpose: Use when making odd level constructs (L3,...) if pCsB position (position 2) has no construct assigned
Depositing lab: Jim Haseloff. Depositing organization: University of Cambridge. Publication: Systematic tools for reprogramming plant gene expression in a simple model, Marchantia polymorpha. Sauret-Gueto S, Frangedakis E, Silvestri L, Rebmann M, Tomaselli M, Markel K, Delmans M, West A, Patron NJ, Haseloff J. ACS Synth Biol. 2020 Mar 12. doi: 10.1021/acssynbio.9b00511. PubMed 32163700.
Backbone
  Vector backbone: pCsB
  Vector type: Plant Expression, Synthetic Biology
Growth in bacteria
  Bacterial resistance: Spectinomycin, 50 μg/mL
  Growth temperature: 37°C
  Growth strain: DH5alpha
  Copy number: High Copy
Gene/Insert
  Gene/Insert name: Even spacer
  Species: Synthetic
  Mutation: BsaI/ SapI domesticated
  Cloning method: Restriction Enzyme; 5′ cloning site BsaI (destroyed during cloning); 3′ cloning site BsaI (destroyed during cloning)
  Sequencing primers: 5′ n/a
Depositor comments: Please visit https://www.biorxiv.org/content/10.1101/2020.02.29.971002v1 for bioRxiv preprint.
How to cite: pCsB_spacer was a gift from Jim Haseloff (Addgene plasmid # 136076 ; http://n2t.net/addgene:136076 ; RRID:Addgene_136076)
