[The description below was written by a language model from this plasmid's Addgene catalogue record and pLannotate feature annotations shown in this document.]
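Description:
pCsB_spacer is a filler plasmid for a hierarchical Type IIS (Loop-style) assembly system developed for engineering gene expression in the liverwort Marchantia polymorpha. It is built on pCsB, the spectinomycin-selected acceptor vector that occupies position 2 of its assembly set. Instead of a transcription unit, it carries a short synthetic "Even spacer" sequence that has been domesticated to remove internal BsaI and SapI sites. The spacer was cloned in through BsaI sites that were destroyed in the process. According to the record, it is used when building odd-level constructs (L3 and so on) if no construct has been assigned to the pCsB position. The assembly can then still be completed with a neutral placeholder in that slot.

The annotated 6.9 kb sequence shows a binary-vector architecture suited to Agrobacterium-mediated plant transformation. Nopaline-type left and right T-DNA border repeats lie only about 250 bp apart, which fits a small, non-coding insert, and no promoter, coding sequence or plant selection marker is annotated between them. Replication and stable maintenance in Agrobacterium come from the pVS1 module (oriV, RepA and the StaA stability protein). A high-copy ColE1/pUC-type origin supports propagation in E. coli, and it is accompanied by the pBR322 bom mobilisation region and a remnant of rop. Bacterial selection relies on aadA, which confers spectinomycin/streptomycin resistance. Short fragments of a gentamicin acetyltransferase gene and a class 1 integron Pc promoter sit next to aadA; they appear to be carry-over from the resistance cassette's source and not functional markers. The construct has no expression payload of its own and serves only as an assembly component.
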