Features (pLannotate 1.2.2; 12 found; start..end, strand, type, name):
    784..840     -  CDS            GmR (fragment): gentamycin acetyltransferase; aacC1; confers resistance to gentamycin
   1016..1039    -  promoter       Pc promoter (fragment): intI1 (promoter lies within the coding sequence); class 1 integron promoter
   1563..1587    +  misc_feature   LB T-DNA repeat: left border repeat from nopaline C58 T-DNA
   1835..1859    +  misc_feature   RB T-DNA repeat: right border repeat from nopaline C58 T-DNA
   2199..2600    +  CDS            Y4CG_SINFN (fragment): Protein inferred from homology: Swiss-Prot protein existence level 3. From Sinorhizobium fredii (strain NBRC 101917 / NGR234).
   3160..3789    +  CDS            pVS1 StaA: stability protein from the Pseudomonas plasmid pVS1 (Heeb et al., 2000)
   4218..5291    +  CDS            pVS1 RepA: replication protein from the Pseudomonas plasmid pVS1 (Heeb et al., 2000)
   5357..5551    +  rep_origin     pVS1 oriV: origin of replication for the Pseudomonas plasmid pVS1 (Heeb et al., 2000)
   5754..5793    +  CDS            rop (fragment): Rop protein, which maintains plasmids at low copy number; rop
   5895..6035    +  misc_feature   bom: basis of mobility region from pBR322
   6221..6809    -  rep_origin     ori: high-copy-number ColE1/pMB1/pBR322/pUC origin of replication
   6900..777     -  CDS            aadA (across the origin): S3AD_ECOLX - Experimental evidence at protein level: Swiss-Prot protein existence level 1. Mediates bacterial resistance to the antibiotics streptomycin and spectinomycin. From Escherichia coli.
>Addgene plasmid #136076 | pCsB_spacer | addgene full sequence | sequence record 274974 | Addgene NGS Result
CTTGGTGATCTCGCCTTTCACGTAGTGGACAAATTCTTCCAACTGATCTGCGCGCGAGGCCAAGCGATCT
TCTTCTTGTCCAAGATAAGCCTGTCTAGCTTCAAGTATGACGGGCTGATACTGGGCCGGCAGGCGCTCCA
TTGCCCAGTCGGCAGCGACATCCTTCGGCGCGATTTTGCCGGTTACTGCGCTGTACCAAATGCGGGACAA
CGTAAGCACTACATTTCGCTCATCACCAGCCCAGTCGGGCGGCGAGTTCCATAGCGTTAAGGTTTCATTT
AGCGCCTCAAATAGATCCTGTTCAGGAACCGGATCAAAGAGTTCCTCCGCCGCTGGACCTACCAAGGCAA
CGCTATGTTCTCTTGCTTTTGTCAGCAAGATAGCCAGATCAATGTCGATCGTGGCTGGCTCGAAGATACC
TGCAAGAATGTCATTGCGCTGCCATTCTCCAAATTGCAGTTCGCGCTTAGCTGGATAACGCCACGGAATG
ATGTCGTCGTGCACAACAATGGTGACTTCTACAGCGCGGAGAATCTCGCTCTCTCCAGGGGAAGCCGAAG
TTTCCAAAAGGTCGTTGATCAAAGCTCGCCGCGTTGTTTCATCAAGCCTTACGGTCACCGTAACCAGCAA
ATCAATATCACTGTGTGGCTTCAGGCCGCCATCCACTGCGGAGCCGTACAAATGTACGGCCAGCAACGTC
GGTTCGAGATGGCGCTCGATGACGCCAACTACCTCTGATAGTTGAGTCGATACTTCGGCGATCACCGCTT
CCCTCATAATGTTTAACTTTGTTTTAGGGCGACTGCCCTGCTGCGTAACATCGTTGCTGCTCCATAACAT
CAAACATCGACCCACGGCGTAACGCGCTTGCTGCTTGGATGCCCGAGGCATAGACTGTACCCCAAAAAAA
CAGTCATAACAAGCCATGAAAACCGCCACTGCGCCGTTACCACCGCTGCGTTCGGTCAAGGTTCTGGACC
AGTTGCGTGAGCGCATACGCTACTTGCATTACAGCTTACGAACCGAACAGGCTTATGTCCACTGGGTTCG
TGCCTTCATCCGTTTCCACGGTGTGCGTCACCCGGCAACCTTGGGTAGCAGCGAAGTCGAGGCATTTCTG
TCCTGGCTGGAACAGAACTTATTATTTCCTTCCTCTTTTCTACAGTATTTAAAGATACCCCAAGAAGCTA
ATTATAACAAGACGAACTCCAATTCACTGTTCCTTGCATTCTAAAACCTTAAATACCAGAAAACAGCTTT
TTCAAAGTTGTTTTCAAAGTTGGCGTATAACATAGTATCGACGGAGCCGATTTTGAAACCGCGGTGATCA
CAGGCAGCAACGCTCTGTCATCGTTACAATCAACATGCTACCCTCCGCGAGATCATCCGTGTTTCAAACC
CGGCAGCTTAGTTGCCGTTCTTCCGAATAGCATCGGTAACATGAGCAAAGTCTGCCGCCTTACAACGGCT
CTCCCGCTGACGCCGTCCCGGACTGATGGGCTGCCTGTATCGAGTGGTGATTTTGTGCCGAGCTGCCGGT
CGGGGAGCTGTTGGCTGGCTGGTGGCAGGATATATTGTGGTGTAAACATAACGGATCCGGTCTCATACTA
ATGGTAGACACTTTATTAGTTAGATCCGCTGTTATTCTGCACGATTGCGCTTGCCGGTGGAAATTTAAGG
ACGAGTGTAGTGCACTCACCCTTAGCCTTCAGCGTGACAAGATTAGGGTAGCACCGGAAACAGCGATTTT
ACGGACAGATAGTACAGTCTGAGACTCAGTCACTGGTCCCTAAACGGGAGCCGGTACGTCGGCGGTAAAT
GTGAGACCGGATCCTGACAGGATATATTGGCGGGTAAACCTAAGAGAAAAGAGCGTTTATTAGAATAATC
GGATATTTAAAAGGGCGTGAAAAGGTTTATCCGTTCGTCCATTTGTATGTGCATGCCAACCACAGGGTTC
CCCTCGGGATCAAAGTACTTTGATCCAACCCCTCCGCTGCTATAGTGCAGTCGGCTTCTGACGTTCAGTG
CAGCCGTCATCTGAAAACGACATGTCGCACAAGTCCTAAGTTACGCGACAGGCTGCCGCCCTGCCCTTTT
CCTGGCGTTTTCTTGTCGCGTGTTTTAGTCGCATAAAGTAGAATACTTGCGACTAGAACCGGAGACATTA
CGCCATGAACAAGAGCGCCGCCGCTGGCCTGCTGGGCTATGCCCGCGTCAGCACCGACGACCAGGACTTG
ACCAACCAACGGGCCGAACTGCACGCGGCCGGCTGCACCAAGCTGTTTTCCGAGAAGATCACCGGCACCA
GGCGCGACCGCCCGGAGCTGGCCAGGATGCTTGACCACCTACGCCCTGGCGACGTTGTGACAGTGACCAG
GCTAGACCGCCTGGCCCGCAGCACCCGCGACCTACTGGACATTGCCGAGCGCATCCAGGAGGCCGGCGCG
GGCCTGCGTAGCCTGGCAGAGCCGTGGGCCGACACCACCACGCCGGCCGGCCGCATGGTGTTGACCGTGT
TCGCCGGCATTGCCGAGTTCGAGCGTTCCCTAATCATCGACCGCACCCGGAGCGGGCGCGAGGCCGCCAA
GGCCCGAGGCGTGAAGTTTGGCCCCCGCCCTACCCTCACCCCGGCACAGATCGCGCACGCCCGCGAGCTG
ATCGACCAGGAAGGCCGCACCGTGAAAGAGGCGGCTGCACTGCTTGGCGTGCATCGCTCGACCCTGTACC
GCGCACTTGAGCGCAGCGAGGAAGTGACGCCCACCGAGGCCAGGCGGCGCGGTGCCTTCCGTGAGGACGC
ATTGACCGAGGCCGACGCCCTGGCGGCCGCCGAGAATGAACGCCAAGAGGAACAAGCATGAAACCGCACC
AGGACGGCCAGGACGAACCGTTTTTCATTACCGAAGAGATCGAGGCGGAGATGATCGCGGCCGGGTACGT
GTTCGAGCCGCCCGCGCACCTCTCAACCGTGCGGCTGCATGAAATCCTGGCCGGTTTGTCTGATGCCAAG
CTGGCGGCCTGGCCGGCCAGCTTGGCCGCTGAAGAAACCGAGCGCCGCCGTCTAAAAAGGTGATGTGTAT
TTGAGTAAAACAGCTTGCGTCATGCGGTCGCTGCGTATATGATGCGATGAGTAAATAAACAAATACGCAA
GGGGAACGCATGAAGGTTATCGCTGTACTTAACCAGAAAGGCGGGTCAGGCAAGACGACCATCGCAACCC
ATCTAGCCCGCGCCCTGCAACTCGCCGGGGCCGATGTTCTGTTAGTCGATTCCGATCCCCAGGGCAGTGC
CCGCGATTGGGCGGCCGTGCGGGAAGATCAACCGCTAACCGTTGTCGGCATCGACCGCCCGACGATTGAC
CGCGACGTGAAGGCCATCGGCCGGCGCGACTTCGTAGTGATCGACGGAGCGCCCCAGGCGGCGGACTTGG
CTGTGTCCGCGATCAAGGCAGCCGACTTCGTGCTGATTCCGGTGCAGCCAAGCCCTTACGACATATGGGC
CACCGCCGACCTGGTGGAGCTGGTTAAGCAGCGCATTGAGGTCACGGATGGAAGGCTACAAGCGGCCTTT
GTCGTGTCGCGGGCGATCAAAGGCACGCGCATCGGCGGTGAGGTTGCCGAGGCGCTGGCCGGGTACGAGC
TGCCCATTCTTGAGTCCCGTATCACGCAGCGCGTGAGCTACCCAGGCACTGCCGCCGCCGGCACAACCGT
TCTTGAATCAGAACCCGAGGGCGACGCTGCCCGCGAGGTCCAGGCGCTGGCCGCTGAAATTAAATCAAAA
CTCATTTGAGTTAATGAGGTAAAGAGAAAATGAGCAAAAGCACAAACACGCTAAGTGCCGGCCGTCCGAG
CGCACGCAGCAGCAAGGCTGCAACGTTGGCCAGCCTGGCAGACACGCCAGCCATGAAGCGGGTCAACTTT
CAGTTGCCGGCGGAGGATCACACCAAGCTGAAGATGTACGCGGTACGCCAAGGCAAGACCATTACCGAGC
TGCTATCTGAATACATCGCGCAGCTACCAGAGTAAATGAGCAAATGAATAAATGAGTAGATGAATTTTAG
CGGCTAAAGGAGGCGGCATGGAAAATCAAGAACAACCAGGCACCGACGCCGTGGAATGCCCCATGTGTGG
AGGAACGGGCGGTTGGCCAGGCGTAAGCGGCTGGGTTGCCTGCCGGCCCTGCAATGGCACTGGAACCCCC
AAGCCCGAGGAATCGGCGTGAGCGGTCGCAAACCATCCGGCCCGGTACAAATCGGCGCGGCGCTGGGTGA
TGACCTGGTGGAGAAGTTGAAGGCCGCGCAGGCCGCCCAGCGGCAACGCATCGAGGCAGAAGCACGCCCC
GGTGAATCGTGGCAAGCGGCCGCTGATCGAATCCGCAAAGAATCCCGGCAACCGCCGGCAGCCGGTGCGC
CGTCGATTAGGAAGCCGCCCAAGGGCGACGAGCAACCAGATTTTTTCGTTCCGATGCTCTATGACGTGGG
CACCCGCGATAGTCGCAGCATCATGGACGTGGCCGTTTTCCGTCTGTCGAAGCGTGACCGACGAGCTGGC
GAGGTGATCCGCTACGAGCTTCCAGACGGGCACGTAGAGGTTTCCGCAGGGCCGGCCGGCATGGCCAGTG
TGTGGGATTACGACCTGGTACTGATGGCGGTTTCCCATCTAACCGAATCCATGAACCGATACCGGGAAGG
GAAGGGAGACAAGCCCGGCCGCGTGTTCCGTCCACACGTTGCGGACGTACTCAAGTTCTGCCGGCGAGCC
GATGGCGGAAAGCAGAAAGACGACCTGGTAGAAACCTGCATTCGGTTAAACACCACGCACGTTGCCATGC
AGCGTACGAAGAAGGCCAAGAACGGCCGCCTGGTGACGGTATCCGAGGGTGAAGCCTTGATTAGCCGCTA
CAAGATCGTAAAGAGCGAAACCGGGCGGCCGGAGTACATCGAGATCGAGCTAGCTGATTGGATGTACCGC
GAGATCACAGAAGGCAAGAACCCGGACGTGCTGACGGTTCACCCCGATTACTTTTTGATCGATCCCGGCA
TCGGCCGTTTTCTCTACCGCCTGGCACGCCGCGCCGCAGGCAAGGCAGAAGCCAGATGGTTGTTCAAGAC
GATCTACGAACGCAGTGGCAGCGCCGGAGAGTTCAAGAAGTTCTGTTTCACCGTGCGCAAGCTGATCGGG
TCAAATGACCTGCCGGAGTACGATTTGAAGGAGGAGGCGGGGCAGGCTGGCCCGATCCTAGTCATGCGCT
ACCGCAACCTGATCGAGGGCGAAGCATCCGCCGGTTCCTAATGTACGGAGCAGATGCTAGGGCAAATTGC
CCTAGCAGGGGAAAAAGGTCGAAAAGGACTCTTTCCTGTGGATAGCACGTACATTGGGAACCCAAAGCCG
TACATTGGGAACCGGAACCCGTACATTGGGAACCCAAAGCCGTACATTGGGAACCGGTCACACATGTAAG
TGACTGATATAAAAGAGAAAAAAGGCGATTTTTCCGCCTAAAACTCTTTAAAACTTATTAAAACTCTTAA
AACCCGCCTGGCCTGTGCATAACTGTCTGGCCAGCGCACAGCCGAAGTGCTGCAAAAAGCGCCTACCCTT
CGGTCGCTGCGCTCCCTACGCCCCGCCGCTTCGCGTCGGCCTATCGCGGCCGCTGGCCGCTCAAAAATGG
CTGGCCTACGGCCAGGCAATCTACCAGGGCGCGGACAAGCCGCGCCGTCGCCACTCGACCGCCGGCGCCC
ACATCAAGGCACCCTGCCTCGCGCGTTTCGGTGATGACGGTGAAAACCTCTGACACATGCAGCTCCCGGT
GACGGTCACAGCTTGTCTGTAAGCGGATGCCGGGAGCAGACAAGCCCGTCAGGGCGCGTCAGCGGGTGTT
GGCGGGTGTCGGGGCGCAGCCATGACCCAGTCACGTAGCGATAGCGGAGTGTATACTGGCTTAACTATGC
GGCATCAGAGCAGATTGTACTGAGAGTGCACCATATGCGGTGTGAAATACCGCACAGATGCGTAAGGAGA
AAATACCGCATCAGGCGCTCATCCGCTTCCTCGCTCACTGACTCGCTGCGCTCGGTCGTTCGGCTGCGGC
GAGCGGTATCAGCTCACTCAAAGGCGGTAATACGGTTATCCACAGAATCAGGGGATAACGCAGGAAAGAA
CATGTGAGCAAAAGGCCAGCAAAAGGCCAGGAACCGTAAAAAGGCCGCGTTGCTGGCGTTTTTCCATAGG
CTCCGCCCCCCTGACGAGCATCACAAAAATCGACGCTCAAGTCAGAGGTGGCGAAACCCGACAGGACTAT
AAAGATACCAGGCGTTTCCCCCTGGAAGCTCCCTCGTGCGCTCTCCTGTTCCGACCCTGCCGCTTACCGG
ATACCTGTCCGCCTTTCTCCCTTCGGGAAGCGTGGCGCTTTCTCATAGCTCACGCTGTAGGTATCTCAGT
TCGGTGTAGGTCGTTCGCTCCAAGCTGGGCTGTGTGCACGAACCCCCCGTTCAGCCCGACCGCTGCGCCT
TATCCGGTAACTATCGTCTTGAGTCCAACCCGGTAAGACACGACTTATCGCCACTGGCAGCAGCCACTGG
TAACAGGATTAGCAGAGCGAGGTATGTAGGCGGTGCTACAGAGTTCTTGAAGTGGTGGCCTAACTACGGC
TACACTAGAAGGACAGTATTTGGTATCTGCGCTCTGCTGAAGCCAGTTACCTTCGGAAAAAGAGTTGGTA
GCTCTTGATCCGGCAAACAAACCACCGCTGGTAGCGGTGGTTTTTTTGTTTGCAAGCAGCAGATTACGCG
CAGAAAAAAAGGATCTCAAGAAGATCCTTTGATCTTTTCTACGGGGTCTGACGCTCAGTGGAACGAAAAC
TCACGTTAAGGGATTTTGGTCATGCATTCTAGGTGATTATTTGCCGACTAC
